>Addgene plasmid #170934 | EF1A_Hygro_P2A_RUNX1_V74E_Barcode | addgene full sequence | sequence record 336108 | Addgene NGS Result
TTATAAGGGATTTTGCCGATTTCGGCCTATTGGTTAAAAAATGAGCTGATTTAACAAAAATTTAACGCGA
ATTAATTCTGTGGAATGTGTGTCAGTTAGGGTGTGGAAAGTCCCCAGGCTCCCCAGCAGGCAGAAGTATG
CAAAGCATGCATCTCAATTAGTCAGCAACCAGGTGTGGAAAGTCCCCAGGCTCCCCAGCAGGCAGAAGTA
TGCAAAGCATGCATCTCAATTAGTCAGCAACCATAGTCCCGCCCCTAACTCCGCCCATCCCGCCCCTAAC
TCCGCCCAGTTCCGCCCATTCTCCGCCCCATGGCTGACTAATTTTTTTTATTTATGCAGAGGCCGAGGCC
GCCTCTGCCTCTGAGCTATTCCAGAAGTAGTGAGGAGGCTTTTTTGGAGGCCTAGGCTTTTGCAAAAAGC
TCCCGGGAGCTTGTATATCCATTTTCGGATCTGATCAGCACGTGTTGACAATTAATCATCGGCATAGTAT
ATCGGCATAGTATAATACGACAAGGTGAGGAACTAAACCATGGCCAAGTTGACCAGTGCCGTTCCGGTGC
TCACCGCGCGCGACGTCGCCGGAGCGGTCGAGTTCTGGACCGACCGGCTCGGGTTCTCCCGGGACTTCGT
GGAGGACGACTTCGCCGGTGTGGTCCGGGACGACGTGACCCTGTTCATCAGCGCGGTCCAGGACCAGGTG
GTGCCGGACAACACCCTGGCCTGGGTGTGGGTGCGCGGCCTGGACGAGCTGTACGCCGAGTGGTCGGAGG
TCGTGTCCACGAACTTCCGGGACGCCTCCGGGCCGGCCATGACCGAGATCGGCGAGCAGCCGTGGGGGCG
GGAGTTCGCCCTGCGCGACCCGGCCGGCAACTGCGTGCACTTCGTGGCCGAGGAGCAGGACTGACACGTG
CTACGAGATTTCGATTCCACCGCCGCCTTCTATGAAAGGTTGGGCTTCGGAATCGTTTTCCGGGACGCCG
GCTGGATGATCCTCCAGCGCGGGGATCTCATGCTGGAGTTCTTCGCCCACCCCAACTTGTTTATTGCAGC
TTATAATGGTTACAAATAAAGCAATAGCATCACAAATTTCACAAATAAAGCATTTTTTTCACTGCATTCT
AGTTGTGGTTTGTCCAAACTCATCAATGTATCTTATCATGTCTGTATACCGTCGACCTCTAGCTAGAGCT
TGGCGTAATCATGGTCATAGCTGTTTCCTGTGTGAAATTGTTATCCGCTCACAATTCCACACAACATACG
AGCCGGAAGCATAAAGTGTAAAGCCTGGGGTGCCTAATGAGTGAGCTAACTCACATTAATTGCGTTGCGC
TCACTGCCCGCTTTCCAGTCGGGAAACCTGTCGTGCCAGCTGCATTAATGAATCGGCCAACGCGCGGGGA
GAGGCGGTTTGCGTATTGGGCGCTCTTCCGCTTCCTCGCTCACTGACTCGCTGCGCTCGGTCGTTCGGCT
GCGGCGAGCGGTATCAGCTCACTCAAAGGCGGTAATACGGTTATCCACAGAATCAGGGGATAACGCAGGA
AAGAACATGTGAGCAAAAGGCCAGCAAAAGGCCAGGAACCGTAAAAAGGCCGCGTTGCTGGCGTTTTTCC
ATAGGCTCCGCCCCCCTGACGAGCATCACAAAAATCGACGCTCAAGTCAGAGGTGGCGAAACCCGACAGG
ACTATAAAGATACCAGGCGTTTCCCCCTGGAAGCTCCCTCGTGCGCTCTCCTGTTCCGACCCTGCCGCTT
ACCGGATACCTGTCCGCCTTTCTCCCTTCGGGAAGCGTGGCGCTTTCTCATAGCTCACGCTGTAGGTATC
TCAGTTCGGTGTAGGTCGTTCGCTCCAAGCTGGGCTGTGTGCACGAACCCCCCGTTCAGCCCGACCGCTG
CGCCTTATCCGGTAACTATCGTCTTGAGTCCAACCCGGTAAGACACGACTTATCGCCACTGGCAGCAGCC
ACTGGTAACAGGATTAGCAGAGCGAGGTATGTAGGCGGTGCTACAGAGTTCTTGAAGTGGTGGCCTAACT
ACGGCTACACTAGAAGAACAGTATTTGGTATCTGCGCTCTGCTGAAGCCAGTTACCTTCGGAAAAAGAGT
TGGTAGCTCTTGATCCGGCAAACAAACCACCGCTGGTAGCGGTGGTTTTTTTGTTTGCAAGCAGCAGATT
ACGCGCAGAAAAAAAGGATCTCAAGAAGATCCTTTGATCTTTTCTACGGGGTCTGACGCTCAGTGGAACG
AAAACTCACGTTAAGGGATTTTGGTCATGAGATTATCAAAAAGGATCTTCACCTAGATCCTTTTAAATTA
AAAATGAAGTTTTAAATCAATCTAAAGTATATATGAGTAAACTTGGTCTGACAGTTACCAATGCTTAATC
AGTGAGGCACCTATCTCAGCGATCTGTCTATTTCGTTCATCCATAGTTGCCTGACTCCCCGTCGTGTAGA
TAACTACGATACGGGAGGGCTTACCATCTGGCCCCAGTGCTGCAATGATACCGCGAGACCCACGCTCACC
GGCTCCAGATTTATCAGCAATAAACCAGCCAGCCGGAAGGGCCGAGCGCAGAAGTGGTCCTGCAACTTTA
TCCGCCTCCATCCAGTCTATTAATTGTTGCCGGGAAGCTAGAGTAAGTAGTTCGCCAGTTAATAGTTTGC
GCAACGTTGTTGCCATTGCTACAGGCATCGTGGTGTCACGCTCGTCGTTTGGTATGGCTTCATTCAGCTC
CGGTTCCCAACGATCAAGGCGAGTTACATGATCCCCCATGTTGTGCAAAAAAGCGGTTAGCTCCTTCGGT
CCTCCGATCGTTGTCAGAAGTAAGTTGGCCGCAGTGTTATCACTCATGGTTATGGCAGCACTGCATAATT
CTCTTACTGTCATGCCATCCGTAAGATGCTTTTCTGTGACTGGTGAGTACTCAACCAAGTCATTCTGAGA
ATAGTGTATGCGGCGACCGAGTTGCTCTTGCCCGGCGTCAATACGGGATAATACCGCGCCACATAGCAGA
ACTTTAAAAGTGCTCATCATTGGAAAACGTTCTTCGGGGCGAAAACTCTCAAGGATCTTACCGCTGTTGA
GATCCAGTTCGATGTAACCCACTCGTGCACCCAACTGATCTTCAGCATCTTTTACTTTCACCAGCGTTTC
TGGGTGAGCAAAAACAGGAAGGCAAAATGCCGCAAAAAAGGGAATAAGGGCGACACGGAAATGTTGAATA
CTCATACTCTTCCTTTTTCAATATTATTGAAGCATTTATCAGGGTTATTGTCTCATGAGCGGATACATAT
TTGAATGTATTTAGAAAAATAAACAAATAGGGGTTCCGCGCACATTTCCCCGAAAAGTGCCACCTGACGT
CGACGGATCGGGAGATCTCCCGATCCCCTATGGTGCACTCTCAGTACAATCTGCTCTGATGCCGCATAGT
TAAGCCAGTATCTGCTCCCTGCTTGTGTGTTGGAGGTCGCTGAGTAGTGCGCGAGCAAAATTTAAGCTAC
AACAAGGCAAGGCTTGACCGACAATTGCATGAAGAATCTGCTTAGGGTTAGGCGTTTTGCGCTGCTTCGC
GATGTACGGGCCAGATATACGCGTTGACATTGATTATTGACTAGTTATTAATAGTAATCAATTACGGGGT
CATTAGTTCATAGCCCATATATGGAGTTCCGCGTTACATAACTTACGGTAAATGGCCCGCCTGGCTGACC
GCCCAACGACCCCCGCCCATTGACGTCAATAATGACGTATGTTCCCATAGTAACGCCAATAGGGACTTTC
CATTGACGTCAATGGGTGGAGTATTTACGGTAAACTGCCCACTTGGCAGTACATCAAGTGTATCATATGC
CAAGTACGCCCCCTATTGACGTCAATGACGGTAAATGGCCCGCCTGGCATTATGCCCAGTACATGACCTT
ATGGGACTTTCCTACTTGGCAGTACATCTACGTATTAGTCATCGCTATTACCATGGTGATGCGGTTTTGG
CAGTACATCAATGGGCGTGGATAGCGGTTTGACTCACGGGGATTTCCAAGTCTCCACCCCATTGACGTCA
ATGGGAGTTTGTTTTGGCACCAAAATCAACGGGACTTTCCAAAATGTCGTAACAACTCCGCCCCATTGAC
GCAAATGGGCGGTAGGCGTGTACGGTGGGAGGTCTATATAAGCAGCGCGTTTTGCCTGTACTGGGTCTCT
CTGGTTAGACCAGATCTGAGCCTGGGAGCTCTCTGGCTAACTAGGGAACCCACTGCTTAAGCCTCAATAA
AGCTTGCCTTGAGTGCTTCAAGTAGTGTGTGCCCGTCTGTTGTGTGACTCTGGTAACTAGAGATCCCTCA
GACCCTTTTAGTCAGTGTGGAAAATCTCTAGCAGTGGCGCCCGAACAGGGACTTGAAAGCGAAAGGGAAA
CCAGAGGAGCTCTCTCGACGCAGGACTCGGCTTGCTGAAGCGCGCACGGCAAGAGGCGAGGGGCGGCGAC
TGGTGAGTACGCCAAAAATTTTGACTAGCGGAGGCTAGAAGGAGAGAGATGGGTGCGAGAGCGTCAGTAT
TAAGCGGGGGAGAATTAGATCGCGATGGGAAAAAATTCGGTTAAGGCCAGGGGGAAAGAAAAAATATAAA
TTAAAACATATAGTATGGGCAAGCAGGGAGCTAGAACGATTCGCAGTTAATCCTGGCCTGTTAGAAACAT
CAGAAGGCTGTAGACAAATACTGGGACAGCTACAACCATCCCTTCAGACAGGATCAGAAGAACTTAGATC
ATTATATAATACAGTAGCAACCCTCTATTGTGTGCATCAAAGGATAGAGATAAAAGACACCAAGGAAGCT
TTAGACAAGATAGAGGAAGAGCAAAACAAAAGTAAGACCACCGCACAGCAAGCGGCCGCTGATCTTCAGA
CCTGGAGGAGGAGATATGAGGGACAATTGGAGAAGTGAATTATATAAATATAAAGTAGTAAAAATTGAAC
CATTAGGAGTAGCACCCACCAAGGCAAAGAGAAGAGTGGTGCAGAGAGAAAAAAGAGCAGTGGGAATAGG
AGCTTTGTTCCTTGGGTTCTTGGGAGCAGCAGGAAGCACTATGGGCGCAGCGTCAATGACGCTGACGGTA
CAGGCCAGACAATTATTGTCTGGTATAGTGCAGCAGCAGAACAATTTGCTGAGGGCTATTGAGGCGCAAC
AGCATCTGTTGCAACTCACAGTCTGGGGCATCAAGCAGCTCCAGGCAAGAATCCTGGCTGTGGAAAGATA
CCTAAAGGATCAACAGCTCCTGGGGATTTGGGGTTGCTCTGGAAAACTCATTTGCACCACTGCTGTGCCT
TGGAATGCTAGTTGGAGTAATAAATCTCTGGAACAGATTTGGAATCACACGACCTGGATGGAGTGGGACA
GAGAAATTAACAATTACACAAGCTTAATACACTCCTTAATTGAAGAATCGCAAAACCAGCAAGAAAAGAA
TGAACAAGAATTATTGGAATTAGATAAATGGGCAAGTTTGTGGAATTGGTTTAACATAACAAATTGGCTG
TGGTATATAAAATTATTCATAATGATAGTAGGAGGCTTGGTAGGTTTAAGAATAGTTTTTGCTGTACTTT
CTATAGTGAATAGAGTTAGGCAGGGATATTCACCATTATCGTTTCAGACCCACCTCCCAACCCCGAGGGG
ACCCGACAGGCCCGAAGGAATAGAAGAAGAAGGTGGAGAGAGAGACAGAGACAGATCCATTCGATTAGTG
AACGGATCGGCACTGCGTGCGCCAATTCTGCAGACAAATGGCAGTATTCATCCACAATTTTAAAAGAAAA
GGGGGGATTGGGGGGTACAGTGCAGGGGAAAGAATAGTAGACATAATAGCAACAGACATACAAACTAAAG
AATTACAAAAACAAATTACAAAAATTCAAAATTTTCGGGTTTATTACAGGGACAGCAGAGATCCAGTTTG
GTTAATTAATCGATAAGCTTTGCAAAGATGGATAAAGTTTTAAACAGAGAGGAATCTTTGCAGCTAATGG
ACCTTCTAGGTCTTGAAAGGAGTGGGAATTGGCTCCGGTGCCCGTCAGTGGGCAGAGCGCACATCGCCCA
CAGTCCCCGAGAAGTTGGGGGGAGGGGTCGGCAATTGAACCGGTGCCTAGAGAAGGTGGCGCGGGGTAAA
CTGGGAAAGTGATGTCGTGTACTGGCTCCGCCTTTTTCCCGAGGGTGGGGGAGAACCGTATATAAGTGCA
GTAGTCGCCGTGAACGTTCTTTTTCGCAACGGGTTTGCCGCCAGAACACAGGTAAGTGCCGTGTGTGGTT
CCCGCGGGCCTGGCCTCTTTACGGGTTATGGCCCTTGCGTGCCTTGAATTACTTCCACCTGGCTGCAGTA
CGTGATTCTTGATCCCGAGCTTCGGGTTGGAAGTGGGTGGGAGAGTTCGAGGCCTTGCGCTTAAGGAGCC
CCTTCGCCTCGTGCTTGAGTTGAGGCCTGGCCTGGGCGCTGGGGCCGCCGCGTGCGAATCTGGTGGCACC
TTCGCGCCTGTCTCGCTGCTTTCGATAAGTCTCTAGCCATTTAAAATTTTTGATGACCTGCTGCGACGCT
TTTTTTCTGGCAAGATAGTCTTGTAAATGCGGGCCAAGATCTGCACACTGGTATTTCGGTTTTTGGGGCC
GCGGGCGGCGACGGGGCCCGTGCGTCCCAGCGCACATGTTCGGCGAGGCGGGGCCTGCGAGCGCGGCCAC
CGAGAATCGGACGGGGGTAGTCTCAAGCTGGCCGGCCTGCTCTGGTGCCTGGCCTCGCGCCGCCGTGTAT
CGCCCCGCCCTGGGCGGCAAGGCTGGCCCGGTCGGCACCAGTTGCGTGAGCGGAAAGATGGCCGCTTCCC
GGCCCTGCTGCAGGGAGCTCAAAATGGAGGACGCGGCGCTCGGGAGAGCGGGCGGGTGAGTCACCCACAC
AAAGGAAAAGGGCCTTTCCGTCCTCAGCCGTCGCTTCATGTGACTCCACGGAGTACCGGGCGCCGTCCAG
GCACCTCGATTAGTTCTCGAGCTTTTGGAGTACGTCGTCTTTAGGTTGGGGGGAGGGGTTTTATGCGATG
GAGTTTCCCCACACTGAGTGGGTGGAGACTGAAGTTAGGCCAGCTTGGCACTTGATGTAATTCTCCTTGG
AATTTGCCCTTTTTGAGTTTGGATCTTGGTTCATTCTCAAGCCTCAGACAGTGGTTCAAAGTTTTTTTCT
TCCATTTCAGGTGTCGTGAGGAATTAGCTTGGTACTAATACGACTCACTATAGGGAGACCCAAGCTGGCT
AGGTAAGCTTGATATCGAATTCCTGCAGCCCGGGGGATCCCGCCACCATGAAAAAGCCTGAACTCACCGC
GACGTCTGTCGAGAAGTTTCTGATCGAAAAGTTCGACAGCGTCTCCGACCTGATGCAGCTCTCGGAGGGC
GAAGAATCTCGTGCTTTCAGCTTCGATGTAGGAGGGCGTGGATATGTCCTGCGGGTAAATAGCTGCGCCG
ATGGTTTCTACAAAGATCGTTATGTTTATCGGCACTTTGCATCGGCCGCGCTCCCGATTCCGGAAGTGCT
TGACATTGGGGAATTCAGCGAGAGCCTGACCTATTGCATCTCCCGCCGTGCACAGGGTGTCACGTTGCAA
GACCTGCCTGAAACCGAACTGCCCGCTGTTCTGCAGCCGGTCGCGGAGGCCATGGATGCGATCGCTGCGG
CCGATCTTAGCCAGACGAGCGGGTTCGGCCCATTCGGACCGCAAGGAATCGGTCAATACACTACATGGCG
TGATTTCATATGCGCGATTGCTGATCCCCATGTGTATCACTGGCAAACTGTGATGGACGACACCGTCAGT
GCGTCCGTCGCGCAGGCTCTCGATGAGCTGATGCTTTGGGCCGAGGACTGCCCCGAAGTCCGGCACCTCG
TGCACGCGGATTTCGGCTCCAACAATGTCCTGACGGACAATGGCCGCATAACAGCGGTCATTGACTGGAG
CGAGGCGATGTTCGGGGATTCCCAATACGAGGTCGCCAACATCTTCTTCTGGAGGCCGTGGTTGGCTTGT
ATGGAGCAGCAGACGCGCTACTTCGAGCGGAGGCATCCGGAGCTTGCAGGATCGCCGCGGCTCCGGGCGT
ATATGCTCCGCATTGGTCTTGACCAACTCTATCAGAGCTTGGTTGACGGCAATTTCGATGATGCAGCTTG
GGCGCAGGGTCGATGCGACGCAATCGTCCGATCCGGAGCCGGGACTGTCGGGCGTACACAAATCGCCCGC
AGAAGCGCGGCCGTCTGGACCGATGGCTGTGTAGAAGTACTCGCCGATAGTGGAAACCGACGCCCCAGCA
CTCGTCCGAGGGCAAAGGAAGGATCCGGCGCAACAAACTTCTCTCTGCTGAAACAAGCCGGAGATGTCGA
AGAGAATCCTGGACCGCTGCGTATCCCCGTAGATGCCAGCACGAGCCGCCGCTTCACGCCGCCTTCCACC
GCGCTGAGCCCAGGCAAGATGAGCGAGGCGTTGCCGCTGGGCGCCCCGGACGCCGGCGCTGCCCTGGCCG
GCAAGCTGAGGAGCGGCGACCGCAGCATGGTGGAGGTGCTGGCCGACCACCCGGGCGAGCTGGTGCGCAC
CGACAGCCCCAACTTCCTCTGCTCCGAGCTGCCTACGCACTGGCGCTGCAACAAGACCCTGCCCATCGCT
TTCAAGGTGGTGGCCCTAGGGGATGTTCCAGATGGCACTCTGGTCACTGTGATGGCTGGCAATGATGAAA
ACTACTCGGCTGAGCTGAGAAATGCTACCGCAGCCATGAAGAACCAGGTTGCAAGATTTAATGACCTCAG
GTTTGTCGGTCGAAGTGGAAGAGGGAAAAGCTTCACTCTGACCATCACTGTCTTCACAAACCCACCGCAA
GTCGCCACCTACCACAGAGCCATCAAAATCACAGTGGATGGGCCCCGAGAACCTCGAAGACATCGGCAGA
AACTAGATGATCAGACCAAGCCCGGGAGCTTGTCCTTTTCCGAGCGGCTCAGTGAACTGGAGCAGCTGCG
GCGCACAGCCATGAGGGTCAGCCCACACCACCCAGCCCCCACGCCCAACCCTCGTGCCTCCCTGAACCAC
TCCACTGCCTTTAACCCTCAGCCTCAGAGTCAGATGCAGGATACAAGGCAGATCCAACCATCCCCACCGT
GGTCCTACGATCAGTCCTACCAATACCTGGGATCCATTGCCTCTCCTTCTGTGCACCCAGCAACGCCCAT
TTCACCTGGACGTGCCAGCGGCATGACAACCCTCTCTGCAGAACTTTCCAGTCGACTCTCAACGGCACCC
GACCTGACAGCGTTCAGCGACCCGCGCCAGTTCCCCGCGCTGCCCTCCATCTCCGACCCCCGCATGCACT
ATCCAGGCGCCTTCACCTACTCCCCGACGCCGGTCACCTCGGGCATCGGCATCGGCATGTCGGCCATGGG
CTCGGCCACGCGCTACCACACCTACCTGCCGCCGCCCTACCCCGGCTCGTCGCAAGCGCAGGGAGGCCCG
TTCCAAGCCAGCTCGCCCTCCTACCACCTGTACTACGGCGCCTCGGCCGGCTCCTACCAGTTCTCCATGG
TGGGCGGCGAGCGCTCGCCGCCGCGCATCCTGCCGCCCTGCACCAACGCCTCCACCGGCTCCGCGCTGCT
CAACCCCAGCCTCCCGAACCAGAGCGACGTGGTGGAGGCCGAGGGCAGCCACAGCAACTCCCCCACCAAC
ATGGCGCCCTCCGCGCGCCTGGAGGAGGCCGTGTGGAGGCCCTACTGACTAGCTAAGTTAGAACTATTTC
CTGGCTGTACGCGAGCTATGCGTTACTACTGACGGGCTTGTTAAACAGTGAACCGCCCGCCCCACGACCC
GCAGCGCCCGACCGAAAGGAGCGCACGACCCCATGCATCGAACAAAAGAAAAGGGGGGACTGGAAGGGCT
AATTCACTCCCAACGAAGACAAGATATCATAACTTCGTATAGCATACATTATACGAAGTTATCGTCTAGC
TGGTCCGGACTGTACTGGGTCTCTCTGGTTAGACCAGATCTGAGCCTGGGAGCTCTCTGGCTAACTAGGG
AACCCACTGCTTAAGCCTCAATAAAGCTTGCCTTGAGTGCTTCAAGTAGTGTGTGCCCGTCTGTTGTGTG
ACTCTGGTAACTAGAGATCCCTCAGACCCTTTTAGTCAGTGTGGAAAATCTCTAGCAGGGCCCGTTTAAA
CCCGCTGATCAGCCTCGACTGTGCCTTCTAGTTGCCAGCCATCTGTTGTTTGCCCCTCCCCCGTGCCTTC
CTTGACCCTGGAAGGTGCCACTCCCACTGTCCTTTCCTAATAAAATGAGGAAATTGCATCGCATTGTCTG
AGTAGGTGTCATTCTATTCTGGGGGGTGGGGTGGGGCAGGACAGCAAGGGGGAGGATTGGGAAGACAATA
GCAGGCATGCTGGGGATGCGGTGGGCTCTATGGCTTCTGAGGCGGAAAGAACCAGCTGGGGCTCTAGGGG
GTATCCCC
[124 nt withheld, positions 10509-10632]
C
[91 nt withheld, positions 10634-10724]
A
[49 nt withheld, positions 10726-10774]
CCTTTGACGTTGGAGTCCACGTTCTTT
[37 nt withheld, positions 10802-10838]
ACCCTATCTCGGTCTATTCTTTTGAT
Features (pLannotate 1.2.2; 33 found; start..end, strand, type, name):
     87..416     +  promoter       SV40 promoter: SV40 enhancer and early promoter
    464..511     +  promoter       EM7 promoter: synthetic bacterial promoter&nbsp
    530..904     +  CDS            BleoR: antibiotic-binding protein; Sh ble from Streptoalloteichus hindustanus; confers resistance to bleomycin, phleomycin, and Zeocin™
    914..1039    +  CDS            ble (fragment): BLE_KLEPN - Experimental evidence at protein level: Swiss-Prot protein existence level 1. Binding protein with a strong affinity to the bleomycin family of antibiotics. Binds to CL990; an antimitotic-antibiotic compound. From Klebsiella pneumoniae.
   1034..1155    +  polyA_signal   SV40 poly(A) signal: SV40 polyadenylation signal
   1226..1248    -  protein_bind   lac operator (fragment): The lac repressor binds to the lac operator to inhibit transcription in E. coli. This inhibition can be relieved by adding lactose or isopropyl-β-D-thiogalactopyranoside (IPTG). lac repressor encoded by lacI
   1252..1282    -  promoter       lac promoter: promoter for the E. coli lac operon
   1297..1318    -  protein_bind   CAP binding site: CAP binding activates transcription in the presence of cAMP. E. coli catabolite activator protein
   1331..1423    -  CDS            lacI (fragment): lac repressor; lacI; The lac repressor binds to the lac operator to inhibit transcription in E. coli. This inhibition can be relieved by adding lactose or isopropyl-β-D-thiogalactopyranoside (IPTG).
   1606..2194    -  rep_origin     ori: high-copy-number ColE1/pMB1/pBR322/pUC origin of replication
   2365..3225    -  CDS            AmpR: β-lactamase; bla; confers resistance to ampicillin, carbenicillin, and related antibiotics
   3226..3330    -  promoter       AmpR promoter: bla
   3389..3441    -  misc_feature   bom (fragment): basis of mobility region from pBR322
   3596..3975    +  enhancer       CMV enhancer: human cytomegalovirus immediate early enhancer
   3976..4175    +  promoter       CMV promoter: human cytomegalovirus (CMV) immediate early promoter
   4193..4373    +  LTR            5' LTR (truncated): truncated 5' long terminal repeat (LTR) from HIV-1
   4420..4545    +  misc_feature   HIV-1 Ψ: packaging signal of human immunodeficiency virus type 1
   4529..4892    +  CDS            HIV-1 gag (fragment): gag protein from human immunodeficiency virus 1; gag
   5038..5271    +  misc_feature   RRE: The Rev response element (RRE) of HIV-1 allows for Rev-dependent mRNA export from the nucleus to the cytoplasm.
   5648..5748    +  CDS            Rev (fragment): human immunodeficiency virus 1 (HIV-1) Rev protein; rev; enhances nuclear export of unspliced and incompletely spliced viral mRNAs
   5798..5915    +  misc_feature   cPPT/CTS: central polypurine tract and central termination sequence of HIV-1
   5978..6044    +  CDS            small t antigen (fragment): SV40 (simian virus 40) small t antigen
   6051..7229    +  promoter       EF-1α promoter: strong constitutive promoter for human elongation factor EF-1α
   7246..7264    +  promoter       T7 promoter: promoter for bacteriophage T7 RNA polymerase
   7284..7320    -  misc_feature   MCS (fragment): pBluescript multiple cloning site
   7328..8350    +  CDS            hph: KHYB_ECOLX - Experimental evidence at protein level: Swiss-Prot protein existence level 1. The aminoglycoside phosphotransferases achieve inactivation of their antibiotic substrates by phosphorylation. Only phosphorylates hygromycin and closely related compounds such as demethyl analogs and destomycin. From Escherichia coli.
   8417..9775    +  CDS            RUNX1: RUNX1_HUMAN - Also known as AML1, CBFA2. Experimental evidence at protein level: Swiss-Prot protein existence level 1. Isoform AML-1L interferes with the transactivation activity of RUNX1. From Homo sapiens (Human).
   9858..9971    +  CDS            nef (fragment): NEF_HV1LA - Experimental evidence at protein level: Swiss-Prot protein existence level 1. Extracellular Nef protein targets CD4(+) T-lymphocytes for apoptosis by interacting with CXCR4 surface receptors. From Human immunodeficiency virus type 1 group M subtype B (isolate Lai) (HIV-1).
   9969..10002   +  protein_bind   loxP: Cre-mediated recombination occurs in the 8-bp core sequence (GCATACAT). Cre recombinase
  10027..10207   +  LTR            5' LTR (truncated): truncated 5' long terminal repeat (LTR) from HIV-1
  10239..10463   +  polyA_signal   bGH poly(A) signal: bovine growth hormone polyadenylation signal
  10467..10488   +  promoter       SV40 promoter (fragment): SV40 enhancer and early promoter
  10509..73      +  rep_origin     f1 ori (across the origin) (sequence partly withheld): f1 bacteriophage origin of replication; arrow indicates direction of (+) strand synthesis
