[The description below was written by a language model from this plasmid's Addgene catalogue record and pLannotate feature annotations shown in this document.]
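Description:
EF1A_Hygro_P2A_RUNX1_V74E_Barcode is a lentiviral transfer plasmid for stable overexpression of a mutant human RUNX1 (AML1) transcription factor in mammalian cells. It derives from the EF1a_mCherry_P2A_Hygro_Barcode backbone, with the RUNX1 coding sequence (about 1.36 kb, carrying the V74E substitution) introduced by Gibson assembly. The sequenced plasmid is roughly 10.9 kb. In bacteria it is maintained at high copy through a ColE1/pUC-type origin and selected with ampicillin via β-lactamase; an f1 origin is also present. The backbone additionally carries an SV40/EM7-driven bleomycin/Zeocin resistance cassette located outside the viral genome.

The packaged region follows a third-generation layout. A CMV enhancer/promoter drives a truncated HIV-1 5' LTR, followed by the Ψ packaging signal with a partial gag sequence, the Rev response element for nuclear export of the genomic RNA, and the cPPT/CTS. It ends in a truncated 3' LTR, followed by a bGH polyadenylation signal. A loxP site lies just upstream of the 3' LTR. Within this frame, the constitutive EF-1α promoter drives a single transcript encoding hygromycin phosphotransferase followed by RUNX1 V74E. According to the construct name the two are joined by a P2A self-cleaving peptide, which fits the short unannotated gap between the two coding sequences, so hygromycin-resistant transduced cells should also express the variant. The name also indicates a barcode, but the feature table does not annotate it and its position is not stated. No WPRE is annotated. The associated study concerns phenotyping of RUNX1 coding variants, which suggests that the barcode identifies this variant among others in such experiments, although the record does not say so.
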