Addgene plasmid #170934: EF1A_Hygro_P2A_RUNX1_V74E_Barcode
Purpose: Overexpression of RUNX1 V74E mutant protein.
Depositing lab: Prashant Mali. Depositing organization: University of California, San Diego (UCSD). Publication: Interface-guided phenotyping of coding variants in the transcription factor RUNX1. Ozturk K, Panwala R, Sheen J, Ford K, Jayne N, Portell A, Zhang DE, Hutter S, Haferlach T, Ideker T, Mali P, Carter H. Cell Rep. 2024 Jul 4;43(7):114436. doi: 10.1016/j.celrep.2024.114436. PubMed 38968069.
Backbone
  Vector backbone: EF1a_mCherry_P2A_Hygro_Barcode
  Backbone manufacturer: Prashant Mali (Addgene #120426)
  Backbone size w/o insert (bp): 9508
  Vector type: Mammalian Expression, Lentiviral
  Selectable markers: Hygromycin
Growth in bacteria
  Bacterial resistance: Ampicillin, 100 μg/mL
  Growth temperature: 37°C
  Growth strain: NEB Stable
  Copy number: High Copy
Gene/Insert
  Gene/Insert name: RUNX1 (alt name: AML1)
  Species: H. sapiens (human)
  Insert size (bp): 1359
  Mutation: V74E
  Entrez Gene: RUNX1 (a.k.a. AML1, AML1-EVI-1, AMLCR1, CBF2alpha, CBFA2, EVI-1, PEBP2aB, PEBP2alpha)
  Promoter: Ef1A
  Cloning method: Gibson Cloning
  Sequencing primers: 5′ CTGTGTAGAAGTACTCGCCGATAGTG; 3′ TCTTGTCTTCGTTGGGAGTG
Terms and licenses: Academic/Nonprofit Terms; Industry Terms: Not Available to Industry
Depositor comments: Please visit https://doi.org/10.1101/2023.08.03.551876 for bioRxiv preprint.
How to cite: EF1A_Hygro_P2A_RUNX1_V74E_Barcode was a gift from Prashant Mali (Addgene plasmid # 170934 ; http://n2t.net/addgene:170934 ; RRID:Addgene_170934)
